Addgene plasmid #212906: pYSD009
Purpose: Encodes S. cerevisiae SRL1 pre- signal peptide as a Type 3a' part to be used in the yeast secretion/display (YSD) extension of the MoClo yeast toolkit (YTK)
Depositing lab: Paul Young. Depositing organization: University College Cork. Publication: A Yeast Modular Cloning (MoClo) Toolkit Expansion for Optimization of Heterologous Protein Secretion and Surface Display in Saccharomyces cerevisiae. O'Riordan NM, Juric V, O'Neill SK, Roche AP, Young PW. ACS Synth Biol. 2024 Mar 14. doi: 10.1021/acssynbio.3c00743. PubMed 38483353.
Backbone
  Vector backbone: pYTK001
  Vector type: Bacterial Expression
Growth in bacteria
  Bacterial resistance: Chloramphenicol, 25 μg/mL
  Growth temperature: 37°C
  Growth strain: DH5alpha
  Copy number: High Copy
Gene/Insert
  Gene/Insert name: SRL1
  Species: S. cerevisiae (budding yeast)
  Entrez Gene: SRL1
  Cloning method: Restriction Enzyme; 5′ cloning site BsmBI (destroyed during cloning); 3′ cloning site BsmBI (destroyed during cloning)
Terms and licenses: Academic/Nonprofit Terms; Industry Terms: Not Available to Industry
How to cite: pYSD009 was a gift from Paul Young (Addgene plasmid # 212906 ; http://n2t.net/addgene:212906 ; RRID:Addgene_212906)
