[The description below was written by a language model from this plasmid's Addgene catalogue record and pLannotate feature annotations shown in this document.]
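Description:
pYSD009 is a small part-storage plasmid (about 1.7 kb) built in the pYTK001 entry vector of the MoClo yeast toolkit (YTK). It belongs to the yeast secretion/display (YSD) expansion of that toolkit. Although catalogued as a bacterial expression vector, it functions as an E. coli-propagated carrier for a single modular DNA part rather than as an expression construct in its own right. The annotated backbone consists of a high-copy ColE1/pUC-type origin of replication and a chloramphenicol acetyltransferase (cat) gene with its native promoter, which provides chloramphenicol selection. A minimal lambda t0 terminator lies between the resistance cassette and the insert. No yeast origin, yeast marker or promoter driving the insert is annotated, as expected for a part plasmid.

The payload is a short fragment of the Saccharomyces cerevisiae SRL1 gene, annotated as a coding segment of under 60 nucleotides. It corresponds to the pre- signal peptide of Srl1p, a protein involved in cell wall stabilisation. The fragment was inserted through BsmBI sites that were destroyed during cloning, the usual route for domesticating parts into pYTK001. The record defines it as a Type 3a' part, meaning an N-terminal coding-sequence position in the toolkit's assembly scheme. In that scheme it can be combined by Golden Gate assembly with promoters, downstream coding parts, terminators and yeast maintenance elements from other toolkit plasmids. Its purpose is to serve as one of several interchangeable secretion leaders, so that users can screen signal peptides when optimising heterologous protein secretion or surface display in S. cerevisiae.
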