Features (pLannotate 1.2.2; 5 found; start..end, strand, type, name):
     14..70      +  CDS            SRL1 (fragment): SRL1_YEAST - Experimental evidence at protein level: Swiss-Prot protein existence level 1. Required to stabilize the cell wall in the absence of multiple GPI-anchored mannoproteins. From Saccharomyces cerevisiae (strain ATCC 204508 / S288c) (Baker's yeast).
     84..118     -  terminator     lambda t0 terminator: minimal transcription terminator from phage lambda (Scholtissek and Grosse, 1987)
    192..848     -  CDS            cat: CAT_ECOLX - Experimental evidence at protein level: Swiss-Prot protein existence level 1. This enzyme is an effector of chloramphenicol resistance in bacteria. From Escherichia coli. This protein is used as a marker in many commonly used cloning vectors, such as pACYC184.
    849..946     -  promoter       cat promoter: promoter of the E. coli cat gene encoding chloramphenicol acetyltransferase
   1030..1618    +  rep_origin     ori: high-copy-number ColE1/pMB1/pBR322/pUC origin of replication
>Addgene plasmid #212906 | pYSD009 | addgene full sequence | sequence record 421720 | Addgene NGS Result
TCGGTCTCATATGATGCTTCAATCCGTTGTCTTTTTCGCTCTTTTAACCTTCGCAAGTTCTGTGTCTGCT
TGAGACCAGACCAATAAAAAACGCCCGGCGGCAACCGAGCGTTCTGAACAAATCCAGATGGAGTTCTGAG
GTCATTACTGGATCTATCAACAGGAGTCCAAGCGAGCTCGATATCAAATTACGCCCCGCCCTGCCACTCA
TCGCAGTACTGTTGTAATTCATTAAGCATTCTGCCGACATGGAAGCCATCACAAACGGCATGATGAACCT
GAATCGCCAGCGGCATCAGCACCTTGTCGCCTTGCGTATAATATTTGCCCATGGTGAAAACGGGGGCGAA
GAAGTTGTCCATATTGGCCACGTTTAAATCAAAACTGGTGAAACTCACCCAGGGATTGGCTGAAACGAAA
AACATATTCTCAATAAACCCTTTAGGGAAATAGGCCAGGTTTTCACCGTAACACGCCACATCTTGCGAAT
ATATGTGTAGAAACTGCCGGAAATCGTCGTGGTATTCACTCCAGAGCGATGAAAACGTTTCAGTTTGCTC
ATGGAAAACGGTGTAACAAGGGTGAACACTATCCCATATCACCAGCTCACCGTCTTTCATTGCCATACGA
AATTCCGGATGAGCATTCATCAGGCGGGCAAGAATGTGAATAAAGGCCGGATAAAACTTGTGCTTATTTT
TCTTTACGGTCTTTAAAAAGGCCGTAATATCCAGCTGAACGGTCTGGTTATAGGTACATTGAGCAACTGA
CTGAAATGCCTCAAAATGTTCTTTACGATGCCATTGGGATATATCAACGGTGGTATATCCAGTGATTTTT
TTCTCCATTTTAGCTTCCTTAGCTCCTGAAAATCTCGATAACTCAAAAAATACGCCCGGTAGTGATCTTA
TTTCATTATGGTGAAAGTTGGAACCTCTTACGTGCCCGATCAATCATGACCAAAATCCCTTAACGTGAGT
TTTCGTTCCACTGAGCGTCAGACCCCGTAGAAAAGATCAAAGGATCTTCTTGAGATCCTTTTTTTCTGCG
CGTAATCTGCTGCTTGCAAACAAAAAAACCACCGCTACCAGCGGTGGTTTGTTTGCCGGATCAAGAGCTA
CCAACTCTTTTTCCGAAGGTAACTGGCTTCAGCAGAGCGCAGATACCAAATACTGTTCTTCTAGTGTAGC
CGTAGTTAGGCCACCACTTCAAGAACTCTGTAGCACCGCCTACATACCTCGCTCTGCTAATCCTGTTACC
AGTGGCTGCTGCCAGTGGCGATAAGTCGTGTCTTACCGGGTTGGACTCAAGACGATAGTTACCGGATAAG
GCGCAGCGGTCGGGCTGAACGGGGGGTTCGTGCACACAGCCCAGCTTGGAGCGAACGACCTACACCGAAC
TGAGATACCTACAGCGTGAGCTATGAGAAAGCGCCACGCTTCCCGAAGGGAGAAAGGCGGACAGGTATCC
GGTAAGCGGCAGGGTCGGAACAGGAGAGCGCACGAGGGAGCTTCCAGGGGGAAACGCCTGGTATCTTTAT
AGTCCTGTCGGGTTTCGCCACCTCTGACTTGAGCGTCGATTTTTGTGATGCTCGTCAGGGGGGCGGAGCC
TATGGAAAAACGCCAGCAACGCGGCCTTTTTACGGTTCCTGGCCTTTTGCTGGCCTTTTGCTCACATGTT
CTTTCCTGCGTTATCCCCTGATTCTGTGGATAACCGTAG
